Addgene plasmid #54591: iLOV-C1
Purpose: (Empty Backbone) Localization: C1 Cloning Vector, Excitation: 450, Emission: 495
Depositing lab: Michael Davidson. Depositing organization: Florida State University, Tallahassee.
Backbone
  Vector backbone: iLOV-C1
  Backbone size (bp): 4750
  Vector type: Mammalian Expression
  Selectable markers: Neomycin (select with G418)
  Tag / fusion protein: iLOV (N terminal on backbone)
Growth in bacteria
  Bacterial resistance: Kanamycin, 50 μg/mL
  Growth temperature: 37°C
  Growth strain: DH5alpha
  Copy number: High Copy
Gene/Insert
  Gene/Insert name: None
  Tag / fusion protein: iLOV (N terminal on backbone)
Terms and licenses: Academic/Nonprofit Terms; Industry Terms
Depositor comments: . Excitation = 450; Emission = 495
How to cite: iLOV-C1 was a gift from Michael Davidson (Addgene plasmid # 54591 ; http://n2t.net/addgene:54591 ; RRID:Addgene_54591)
