[The description below was written by a language model from this plasmid's Addgene catalogue record.]
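Description:
iLOV-C1 is an empty mammalian expression backbone of about 4.75 kb, designed for building fusion proteins that carry the iLOV fluorescent reporter at their N terminus. The "C1" designation refers to the cloning arrangement: the tag's coding sequence sits upstream of the cloning site, so a gene of interest inserted in frame is joined to the C-terminal end of iLOV. No insert is present in the deposited plasmid. iLOV is a small flavin-binding fluorescent protein engineered from a plant phototropin LOV domain. Unlike GFP-family proteins, it derives its fluorescence from a bound flavin cofactor rather than from an oxygen-dependent chromophore. The record lists its excitation at 450 nm and emission at 495 nm.

The plasmid is maintained in E. coli as a high-copy vector under kanamycin selection, and it carries a neomycin resistance marker that allows G418 selection of stably transfected mammalian cells. The catalogue entry does not state the promoter driving the iLOV fusion, the origin of replication, the polyadenylation signals or the composition of the cloning site, and no feature table is provided, so these details cannot be confirmed from the record.

Typical use would be to clone a protein of interest downstream of iLOV and express the fusion in cultured mammalian cells for fluorescence imaging of localization. The unmodified vector, which expresses untargeted iLOV, can serve as a control.
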