>Addgene plasmid #54591 | iLOV-C1 | depositor partial sequence | sequence record 84988 | insert sequence
CCCATTGACGTCAATGGGAGTTTGTTTTGGCACCAAAATCAACGGGACTTTCCAAAATGTCGTAACAACT
CCGCCCCATTGACGCAAATGGGCGGTAGGCGTGTACGGTGGGAGGTCTATATAAGCAGAGCTGGTTTAGT
GAACCGTCAGATCCGCTAGCGCTACCGGTCGCCACCATGATCGAGAAGAACTTCGTGATCACCGACCCCA
GACTGCCCGACAACCCCATCATCTTCGCCAGCGACGGCTTCCTGGAGCTGACCGAGTACAGCAGAGAGGA
GATCCTGGGCAGAAACGCCAGATTCCTGCAGGGCCCCGAGACCGACCAGGCCACCGTGCAGAAGATCAGA
GACGCCATCAGAGACCAGAGAGAGACCACCGTGCAGCTGATCAACTACACCAAGAGCGGCAAGAAGTTCT
GGAACCTGCTGCACCTGCAGCCCGTGAGAGACCAGAAGGGCGAGCTGCAGTACTTCATCGGCGTGCAGCT
GGACGGCAGCGACCACGTGTCCGGACTCAGATCTCGAGCTCAAGCTTCGAATTCTGCAGTCGACGGTACC
GCGGGCCCGGGATCCACCGGATCTAGATAACTGATCATAATCAGCCATACCACATTTGTAGAGGTTTTAC
TTGCTTTAAAAAACCTCCCACACCTCCCCCTGAACCTGAAACATAAAATGAATGCAATTGTTGTTGTTAA
CTTGTTTATTGCAGCTTATAATGGTTACAAATAAAGCAATAGCATCACAAATTTCACAAATAAAGCATTT
TTTTCACTGCATTCTAGTTGTGGTTTGTCCAAACTCATCAATGTATCTTAACGCGTAAATTGTAAGCGTT
AATATTTTGTTA
