>Addgene plasmid #54591 | iLOV-C1 | addgene partial sequence | sequence record 90577 | CMV-F 5'-CGCAAATGGGCGGTAGGCGTG-3'
GTGAACCGTCAGATCCGCTAGCGCTACCGGTCGCCACCATGATCGAGAAGAACTTCGTGATCACCGACCC
CAGACTGCCCGACAACCCCATCATCTTCGCCAGCGACGGCTTCCTGGAGCTGACCGAGTACAGCAGAGAG
GAGATCCTGGGCAGAAACGCCAGATTCCTGCAGGGCCCCGAGACCGACCAGGCCACCGTGCAGAAGATCA
GAGACGCCATCAGAGACCAGAGAGAGACCACCGTGCAGCTGATCAACTACACCAAGAGCGGCAAGAAGTT
CTGGAACCTGCTGCACCTGCAGCCCGTGAGAGACCAGAAGGGCGAGCTGCAGTACTTCATCGGCGTGCAG
CTGGACGGCAGCGACCACGTGTCCGGACTCAGATCTCGAGCTCAAGCTTCGAATTCTGCAGTCGACGGTA
CCGCGGGCCCGGGATCCACCGGATCTAGATAACTGATCATAATCAGCCATACCACATTTGTAGAGGTTTT
ACTTGCTTTAAAAAACCTCCCACACCTCCCCCTGAACCTGAAACATAAAATGAATGCAATTGTTGTTGTT
AACTTGTTTATTGCAGCTTATAATGGTTACAAATAAAGCAATAGCATCACAAATTTCACAAATAAAGCAT
TTTTTTCACTGCATTCTAGTTGTGGTTTGTCCAAACTCATCAATGTATCTTAACGCGTAAATTGTAAGCG
TTAATATTTTGTTAAAATTCGCGTTAAATTTTTGTTAAATCAGCTCATTTTTTAACCAATAGGCCGAAAT
CGGCAAAATCCCTTATAAATCAAAAGAATAGACCGAGATAGGGTTGAGTGTTGTTCCAGTTTGGAACAAG
AGTCCACTATTAAAGAACGTGGACTCCAACGTCA
